Addgene plasmid #137827: FRB-CD28TMD-CTEVp(WT)-CS(M)-tTA
Purpose: MESA split-TEV protease chain with FRB Rapamycin ectodomain, CD28 transmembrane domain, C-terminal WT TEV protease, M cleavage sequence, and tTA transcription factor
Depositing lab: Joshua Leonard. Depositing organization: Northwestern University. Publication: Computation-guided optimization of split protein systems. Dolberg TB, Meger AT, Boucher JD, Corcoran WK, Schauer EE, Prybutok AN, Raman S, Leonard JN. Nat Chem Biol. 2021 May;17(5):531-539. doi: 10.1038/s41589-020-00729-8. Epub 2021 Feb 1. PubMed 33526893.
Backbone
  Vector backbone: pcDNA3.1/HygroR(+)
  Backbone size w/o insert (bp): 4318
  Total vector size (bp): 6298
  Modifications to backbone: Modified from pcDNA3.1/HygroR(+) to lack HygroR.
  Vector type: Mammalian Expression
Growth in bacteria
  Bacterial resistance: Ampicillin, 100 μg/mL
  Growth temperature: 37°C
  Growth strain: DH5alpha
  Copy number: High Copy
Gene/Insert
  Gene/Insert name: FRB-CD28TMD-CTEVp(WT)-CS(M)-tTA
  Species: H. sapiens (human)
  Insert size (bp): 1980
  Promoter: CMV
  Tag / fusion protein: 3x FLAG (N terminal on insert)
  Cloning method: Restriction Enzyme; 5′ cloning site NheI (not destroyed); 3′ cloning site NotI (not destroyed)
  Sequencing primers: 5′ CGCAAATGGGCGGTAGGCGTG; 3′ TAGAAGGCACAGTCGAGG
Terms and licenses: Academic/Nonprofit Terms; Industry Terms: Not Available to Industry
Depositor comments: Please visit https://www.biorxiv.org/content/10.1101/863530v2 for bioRxiv preprint.
How to cite: FRB-CD28TMD-CTEVp(WT)-CS(M)-tTA was a gift from Joshua Leonard (Addgene plasmid # 137827 ; http://n2t.net/addgene:137827 ; RRID:Addgene_137827)
