[The description below was written by a language model from this plasmid's Addgene catalogue record and pLannotate feature annotations shown in this document.]
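Description:
FRB-CD28TMD-CTEVp(WT)-CS(M)-tTA is a mammalian expression plasmid of about 6.3 kb, built on a pcDNA3.1/HygroR(+) backbone from which the hygromycin resistance gene has been removed. It is propagated in E. coli through a high-copy ColE1/pUC-type origin with ampicillin selection (AmpR), and it also carries an f1 origin. An SV40 early promoter and SV40 poly(A) signal remain downstream of the expression cassette, but only a short annotated ble-like fragment lies between them. The plasmid therefore appears to have no functional mammalian selection marker and is suited to transient transfection.

The roughly 2 kb insert, cloned between NheI and NotI, is driven by the CMV enhancer/promoter and terminated by the bGH poly(A) signal. It encodes one chain of a MESA (modular extracellular sensor architecture) synthetic receptor. The annotated open reading frame begins with a short CD4-derived fragment, plausibly a signal peptide, followed by an N-terminal 3xFLAG tag and the rapamycin-binding FRB domain as the ectodomain. pLannotate matches this domain to the T2098L FRB* variant, although the catalogue entry says only FRB. Next come a CD28 transmembrane segment, the C-terminal fragment of wild-type split TEV protease, a TEV cleavage sequence (the "M" variant), and the tTA transcription factor (TetR fused to the VP16 activation domain).

In this design, rapamycin-induced dimerization with a partner chain, presumably one carrying an FKBP ectodomain and the N-terminal TEV fragment, would reconstitute the protease. Cleavage at the cleavage sequence would then release tTA from the membrane to activate a tTA-responsive reporter. The construct comes from work on computation-guided optimization of split protein systems.
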