Features (pLannotate 1.2.2; 26 found; start..end, strand, type, name):
      1..380     +  enhancer       CMV enhancer: human cytomegalovirus immediate early enhancer
    381..584     +  promoter       CMV promoter: human cytomegalovirus (CMV) immediate early promoter
    580..613     +  LTR            5' LTR (truncated) (fragment): truncated 5' long terminal repeat (LTR) from HIV-1
    629..647     +  promoter       T7 promoter: promoter for bacteriophage T7 RNA polymerase
    673..750     +  CDS            Cd4 (fragment): CD4_MOUSE - Experimental evidence at protein level: Swiss-Prot protein existence level 1. Integral membrane glycoprotein that plays an essential role in the immune response and serves multiple functions in responses against both external and internal offenses. In T-cells, functions primarily as a coreceptor for MHC class II molecule:peptide complex. The antigens presented by class II peptides are derived from extracellular proteins while class I peptides are derived from cytosolic proteins. Interacts simultaneously with the T-cell receptor (TCR) and the MHC class II presented by antigen presen
    772..812     +  CDS            3xFLAG (fragment): three tandem FLAG® epitope tags, followed by an enterokinase cleavage site
    823..1089    +  CDS            FRB*: T2098L mutant of FKBP-rapamycin binding domain of human FRAP binds synthetic ligands such as AP21967
   1156..1218    +  CDS            Cd28 (fragment): CD28_MOUSE - Experimental evidence at protein level: Swiss-Prot protein existence level 1. Involved in T-cell activation, the induction of cell proliferation and cytokine production and promotion of T-cell survival. Enhances the production of IL4 and IL10 in T-cells in conjunction with TCR/CD3 ligation and CD40L costimulation. From Mus musculus (Mouse).
   1243..1596    +  CDS            TEV protease (fragment): tobacco etch virus protease (Kapust et al., 2001)
   1648..2268    +  CDS            tetR: TETR2_ECOLX - Experimental evidence at protein level: Swiss-Prot protein existence level 1. TetR is the repressor of the tetracycline resistance element; its N-terminal region forms a helix-turn-helix structure and binds DNA. Binding of tetracycline to TetR reduces the repressor affinity for the tetracycline resistance gene (tetA) promoter operator sites. From Escherichia coli.
   2419..2649    +  CDS            VP16 AD: transcriptional activation domain of herpes simplex virus protein VP16 (Triezenberg et al., 1988; Cousens et al., 1989); UL48
   2703..2814    +  polyA_signal   bGH poly(A) signal: bovine growth hormone polyadenylation signal
   2931..2952    +  promoter       SV40 promoter (fragment): SV40 enhancer and early promoter
   2973..3401    +  rep_origin     f1 ori (sequence partly withheld): f1 bacteriophage origin of replication; arrow indicates direction of (+) strand synthesis
   3406..3428    +  promoter       SV40 promoter (fragment): SV40 enhancer and early promoter
   3429..3620    +  promoter       SV40 promoter: SV40 early promoter
   3647..3745    +  CDS            ble (fragment): BLE_KLEPN - Experimental evidence at protein level: Swiss-Prot protein existence level 1. Binding protein with a strong affinity to the bleomycin family of antibiotics. Binds to CL990; an antimitotic-antibiotic compound. From Klebsiella pneumoniae.
   3740..3861    +  polyA_signal   SV40 poly(A) signal: SV40 polyadenylation signal
   3934..3950    -  protein_bind   lac operator: The lac repressor binds to the lac operator to inhibit transcription in E. coli. This inhibition can be relieved by adding lactose or isopropyl-β-D-thiogalactopyranoside (IPTG). lac repressor encoded by lacI
   3958..3988    -  promoter       lac promoter: promoter for the E. coli lac operon
   4003..4024    -  protein_bind   CAP binding site: CAP binding activates transcription in the presence of cAMP. E. coli catabolite activator protein
   4037..4129    -  CDS            lacI (fragment): lac repressor; lacI; The lac repressor binds to the lac operator to inhibit transcription in E. coli. This inhibition can be relieved by adding lactose or isopropyl-β-D-thiogalactopyranoside (IPTG).
   4312..4900    -  rep_origin     ori: high-copy-number ColE1/pMB1/pBR322/pUC origin of replication
   5071..5931    -  CDS            AmpR: β-lactamase; bla; confers resistance to ampicillin, carbenicillin, and related antibiotics
   5932..6036    -  promoter       AmpR promoter: bla
   6095..6147    -  misc_feature   bom (fragment): basis of mobility region from pBR322
>Addgene plasmid #137827 | FRB-CD28TMD-CTEVp(WT)-CS(M)-tTA | addgene full sequence | sequence record 311923 | Addgene NGS Result
GACATTGATTATTGACTAGTTATTAATAGTAATCAATTACGGGGTCATTAGTTCATAGCCCATATATGGA
GTTCCGCGTTACATAACTTACGGTAAATGGCCCGCCTGGCTGACCGCCCAACGACCCCCGCCCATTGACG
TCAATAATGACGTATGTTCCCATAGTAACGCCAATAGGGACTTTCCATTGACGTCAATGGGTGGAGTATT
TACGGTAAACTGCCCACTTGGCAGTACATCAAGTGTATCATATGCCAAGTACGCCCCCTATTGACGTCAA
TGACGGTAAATGGCCCGCCTGGCATTATGCCCAGTACATGACCTTATGGGACTTTCCTACTTGGCAGTAC
ATCTACGTATTAGTCATCGCTATTACCATGGTGATGCGGTTTTGGCAGTACATCAATGGGCGTGGATAGC
GGTTTGACTCACGGGGATTTCCAAGTCTCCACCCCATTGACGTCAATGGGAGTTTGTTTTGGCACCAAAA
TCAACGGGACTTTCCAAAATGTCGTAACAACTCCGCCCCATTGACGCAAATGGGCGGTAGGCGTGTACGG
TGGGAGGTCTATATAAGCAGAGCTCTCTGGCTAACTAGAGAACCCACTGCTTACTGGCTTATCGAAATTA
ATACGACTCACTATAGGGAGTCCCAAGCTGGCTAGCGCCATCATGTGCCGAGCCATCTCTCTTAGGCGCT
TGCTGCTGCTGCTGCTGCAGCTGTCACAACTCCTAGCTGTCACTCAAGGGGATTACAAGGATCACGATGG
GGATTACAAAGATCATGACATTGACTACAAGGATGACGATGATAAGATGCTCGAGATGTGGCATGAAGGC
CTGGAAGAGGCATCTCGTTTGTACTTTGGGGAAAGGAACGTGAAAGGCATGTTTGAGGTGCTGGAGCCCT
TGCATGCTATGATGGAACGGGGCCCCCAGACTCTGAAGGAAACATCCTTTAATCAGGCCTATGGTCGAGA
TTTAATGGAGGCCCAAGAGTGGTGCAGGAAGTACATGAAATCAGGGAATGTCAAGGACCTCCTCCAAGCC
TGGGACCTCTATTATCATGTGTTCCGACGAATCTCAAAGACTAGAGGAGGATCTGGAGGCTCTGGGGGTT
CAGGCGGATCAGGAGGCAGTGGCGGGTCAACCGGTCTTGTCGTCGTTGCAGGGGTGCTCTTCTGTTATGG
TCTGTTGGTGACAGTCGCACTGTGTGTAGGAGGCGGTAGCGGAGGCGGCGCCAAGAGCATGTCTAGCATG
GTGTCAGACACTAGTTGCACATTCCCTTCATCTGATGGCATATTCTGGAAGCATTGGATTCAAACCAAGG
ATGGGCAGTGTGGCAGTCCATTAGTATCAACTAGAGATGGGTTCATTGTTGGTATACACTCAGCATCGAA
TTTCACCAACACAAACAATTATTTCACAAGCGTGCCGAAAAACTTCATGGAATTGTTGACAAATCAGGAG
GCGCAGCAGTGGGTTAGTGGTTGGCGATTAAATGCTGACTCAGTATTGTGGGGGGGCCATAAAGTTTTCA
TGGTGAAACCTGAAGAGCCTTTTCAGCCAGTTAAGGAAGCGACTCAACTCATGAATCTTAAGGGCTCGGA
GAACCTGTATTTTCAGATGGGGGGAGGCAGCGGGGGCATGTCTAGATTAGATAAAAGTAAAGTGATTAAC
AGCGCATTAGAGCTGCTTAATGAGGTCGGAATCGAAGGTTTAACAACCCGTAAACTCGCCCAGAAGCTAG
GTGTAGAGCAGCCTACATTGTATTGGCATGTAAAAAATAAGCGGGCTTTGCTCGACGCCTTAGCCATTGA
GATGTTAGATAGGCACCATACTCACTTTTGCCCTTTAGAAGGGGAAAGCTGGCAAGATTTTTTACGTAAT
AACGCTAAAAGTTTTAGATGTGCTTTACTAAGTCATCGCGATGGAGCAAAAGTACATTTAGGTACACGGC
CTACAGAAAAACAGTATGAAACTCTCGAAAATCAATTAGCCTTTTTATGCCAACAAGGTTTTTCACTAGA
GAATGCATTATATGCACTCAGCGCTGTGGGGCATTTTACTTTAGGTTGCGTATTGGAAGATCAAGAGCAT
CAAGTCGCTAAAGAAGAAAGGGAAACACCTACTACTGATAGTATGCCGCCATTATTACGACAAGCTATCG
AATTATTTGATCACCAAGGTGCAGAGCCAGCCTTCTTATTCGGCCTTGAATTGATCATATGCGGATTAGA
AAAACAACTTAAATGTGAAAGTGGGTCCGCGTACAGCCGCGCGCGTACGAAAAACAATTACGGGTCTACC
ATCGAGGGCCTGCTCGATCTCCCGGACGACGACGCCCCCGAAGAGGCGGGGCTGGCGGCTCCGCGCCTGT
CCTTTCTCCCCGCGGGACACACGCGCAGACTGTCGACGGCCCCCCCGACCGATGTCAGCCTGGGGGACGA
GCTCCACTTAGACGGCGAGGACGTGGCGATGGCGCATGCCGACGCGCTAGACGATTTCGATCTGGACATG
TTGGGGGACGGGGATTCCCCGGGTCCGGGATTTACCCCCCACGACTCCGCCCCCTACGGCGCTCTGGATA
TGGCCGACTTCGAGTTTGAGCAGATGTTTACCGATGCCCTTGGAATTGACGAGTACGGTTAGGCGGCCGC
TCGAGTCTAGAGGGCCCGTTTAAACCCGCTGATCAGCCTCGACTGTGCCTTCTAGTTGCCAGCCATCTGT
TGTTTGCCCCTCCCCCGTGCCTTCCTTGACCCTGGAAGGTGCCACTCCCACTGTCCTTTCCTAATAAAAT
GAGGAAATTGCATCGCATTGTCTGAGTAGGTGTCATTCTATTCTGGGGGGTGGGGTGGGGCAGGACAGCA
AGGGGGAGGATTGGGAAGTCAATAGCAGGCATGCTGGGGATGCGGTGGGCTCTATGGCTTCTGAGGCGGA
AAGAACCAGCTGGGGCTCTAGGGGGTATCCCC
[124 nt withheld, positions 2973-3096]
C
[91 nt withheld, positions 3098-3188]
A
[49 nt withheld, positions 3190-3238]
CCTTTGACGTTGGAGTCCACGTTCTTT
[37 nt withheld, positions 3266-3302]
ACCCTATCTCGGTCTATTCTTTTGATTTATAAGGGATTTTGCCGATTTCGGCCTATTGGTTAAAAAATGA
GCTGATTTAACAAAAATTTAACGCGAATTAATTCTGTGGAATGTGTGTCAGTTAGGCTCAATTAGTCAGC
AACCATAGTCCCGCCCCTAACTCCGCCCATCCCGCCCCTAACTCCGCCCAGTTCCGCCCATTCTCCGCCC
CATGGCTGACTAATTTTTTTTATTTATGCAGAGGCCGAGGCCGCCTCTGCCTCTGAGCTATTCCAGAAGT
AGTGAGGAGGCTTTTTTGGAGGCCTAGGCTTTTGCAAAAAGCTCCCGGGAGCTTGTATATCCATTTTCGG
AGGTTGGGCTTCGGAATCGTTTTCCGGGACGCCGGCTGGATGATCCTCCAGCGCGGGGATCTCATGCTGG
AGTTCTTCGCCCACCCCAACTTGTTTATTGCAGCTTATAATGGTTACAAATAAAGCAATAGCATCACAAA
TTTCACAAATAAAGCATTTTTTTCACTGCATTCTAGTTGTGGTTTGTCCAAACTCATCAATGTATCTTAT
CATGTCTGTATACCGTCGACCTCTAGCTAGAGCTTGGCGTAATCATGGTCATAGCTGTTTCCTGTGTGAA
ATTGTTATCCGCTCACAATTCCACACAACATACGAGCCGGAAGCATAAAGTGTAAAGCCTGGGGTGCCTA
ATGAGTGAGCTAACTCACATTAATTGCGTTGCGCTCACTGCCCGCTTTCCAGTCGGGAAACCTGTCGTGC
CAGCTGCATTAATGAATCGGCCAACGCGCGGGGAGAGGCGGTTTGCGTATTGGGCGCTCTTCCGCTTCCT
CGCTCACTGACTCGCTGCGCTCGGTCGTTCGGCTGCGGCGAGCGGTATCAGCTCACTCAAAGGCGGTAAT
ACGGTTATCCACAGAATCAGGGGATAACGCAGGAAAGAACATGTGAGCAAAAGGCCAGCAAAAGGCCAGG
AACCGTAAAAAGGCCGCGTTGCTGGCGTTTTTCCATAGGCTCCGCCCCCCTGACGAGCATCACAAAAATC
GACGCTCAAGTCAGAGGTGGCGAAACCCGACAGGACTATAAAGATACCAGGCGTTTCCCCCTGGAAGCTC
CCTCGTGCGCTCTCCTGTTCCGACCCTGCCGCTTACCGGATACCTGTCCGCCTTTCTCCCTTCGGGAAGC
GTGGCGCTTTCTCATAGCTCACGCTGTAGGTATCTCAGTTCGGTGTAGGTCGTTCGCTCCAAGCTGGGCT
GTGTGCACGAACCCCCCGTTCAGCCCGACCGCTGCGCCTTATCCGGTAACTATCGTCTTGAGTCCAACCC
GGTAAGACACGACTTATCGCCACTGGCAGCAGCCACTGGTAACAGGATTAGCAGAGCGAGGTATGTAGGC
GGTGCTACAGAGTTCTTGAAGTGGTGGCCTAACTACGGCTACACTAGAAGAACAGTATTTGGTATCTGCG
CTCTGCTGAAGCCAGTTACCTTCGGAAAAAGAGTTGGTAGCTCTTGATCCGGCAAACAAACCACCGCTGG
TAGCGGTGGTTTTTTTGTTTGCAAGCAGCAGATTACGCGCAGAAAAAAAGGATCTCAAGAAGATCCTTTG
ATCTTTTCTACGGGGTCTGACGCTCAGTGGAACGAAAACTCACGTTAAGGGATTTTGGTCATGAGATTAT
CAAAAAGGATCTTCACCTAGATCCTTTTAAATTAAAAATGAAGTTTTAAATCAATCTAAAGTATATATGA
GTAAACTTGGTCTGACAGTTACCAATGCTTAATCAGTGAGGCACCTATCTCAGCGATCTGTCTATTTCGT
TCATCCATAGTTGCCTGACTCCCCGTCGTGTAGATAACTACGATACGGGAGGGCTTACCATCTGGCCCCA
GTGCTGCAATGATACCGCGAGATCCACGCTCACCGGCTCCAGATTTATCAGCAATAAACCAGCCAGCCGG
AAGGGCCGAGCGCAGAAGTGGTCCTGCAACTTTATCCGCCTCCATCCAGTCTATTAATTGTTGCCGGGAA
GCTAGAGTAAGTAGTTCGCCAGTTAATAGTTTGCGCAACGTTGTTGCCATTGCTACAGGCATCGTGGTGT
CACGCTCGTCGTTTGGTATGGCTTCATTCAGCTCCGGTTCCCAACGATCAAGGCGAGTTACATGATCCCC
CATGTTGTGCAAAAAAGCGGTTAGCTCCTTCGGTCCTCCGATCGTTGTCAGAAGTAAGTTGGCCGCAGTG
TTATCACTCATGGTTATGGCAGCACTGCATAATTCTCTTACTGTCATGCCATCCGTAAGATGCTTTTCTG
TGACTGGTGAGTACTCAACCAAGTCATTCTGAGAATAGTGTATGCGGCGACCGAGTTGCTCTTGCCCGGC
GTCAATACGGGATAATACCGCGCCACATAGCAGAACTTTAAAAGTGCTCATCATTGGAAAACGTTCTTCG
GGGCGAAAACTCTCAAGGATCTTACCGCTGTTGAGATCCAGTTCGATGTAACCCACTCGTGCACCCAACT
GATCTTCAGCATCTTTTACTTTCACCAGCGTTTCTGGGTGAGCAAAAACAGGAAGGCAAAATGCCGCAAA
AAAGGGAATAAGGGCGACACGGAAATGTTGAATACTCATACTCTTCCTTTTTCAATATTATTGAAGCATT
TATCAGGGTTATTGTCTCATGAGCGGATACATATTTGAATGTATTTAGAAAAATAAACAAATAGGGGTTC
CGCGCACATTTCCCCGAAAAGTGCCACCTGACGTCGACGGATCGGGAGATCTCCCGATCCCCTATGGTGC
ACTCTCAGTACAATCTGCTCTGATGCCGCATAGTTAAGCCAGTATCTGCTCCCTGCTTGTGTGTTGGAGG
TCGCTGAGTAGTGCGCGAGCAAAATTTAAGCTACAACAAGGCAAGGCTTGACCGACAATTGCATGAAGAA
TCTGCTTAGGGTTAGGCGTTTTGCGCTGCTTCGCGATGTACGGGCCAGATATACGCGTT
